>Addgene plasmid #85411 | pGH045_EGFP | depositor full sequence | sequence record 164931 | pGH045_EGFP sequence 7766 bps
GCTTAAGCGGTCGACGGATCGGGAGATCTCCCGATCCCCTATGGTGCACTCTCAGTACAATCTGCTCTGA
TGCCGCATAGTTAAGCCAGTATCTGCTCCCTGCTTGTGTGTTGGAGGTCGCTGAGTAGTGCGCGAGCAAA
ATTTAAGCTACAACAAGGCAAGGCTTGACCGACAATTGCATGAAGAATCTGCTTAGGGTTAGGCGTTTTG
CGCTGCTTCGCGATGTACGGGCCAGATATACGCGTTGACATTGATTATTGACTAGTTATTAATAGTAATC
AATTACGGGGTCATTAGTTCATAGCCCATATATGGAGTTCCGCGTTACATAACTTACGGTAAATGGCCCG
CCTGGCTGACCGCCCAACGACCCCCGCCCATTGACGTCAATAATGACGTATGTTCCCATAGTAACGCCAA
TAGGGACTTTCCATTGACGTCAATGGGTGGAGTATTTACGGTAAACTGCCCACTTGGCAGTACATCAAGT
GTATCATATGCCAAGTACGCCCCCTATTGACGTCAATGACGGTAAATGGCCCGCCTGGCATTATGCCCAG
TACATGACCTTATGGGACTTTCCTACTTGGCAGTACATCTACGTATTAGTCATCGCTATTACCATGGTGA
TGCGGTTTTGGCAGTACATCAATGGGCGTGGATAGCGGTTTGACTCACGGGGATTTCCAAGTCTCCACCC
CATTGACGTCAATGGGAGTTTGTTTTGGCACCAAAATCAACGGGACTTTCCAAAATGTCGTAACAACTCC
GCCCCATTGACGCAAATGGGCGGTAGGCGTGTACGGTGGGAGGTCTATATAAGCAGCGCGTTTTGCCTGT
ACTGGGTCTCTCTGGTTAGACCAGATCTGAGCCTGGGAGCTCTCTGGCTAACTAGGGAACCCACTGCTTA
AGCCTCAATAAAGCTTGCCTTGAGTGCTTCAAGTAGTGTGTGCCCGTCTGTTGTGTGACTCTGGTAACTA
GAGATCCCTCAGACCCTTTTAGTCAGTGTGGAAAATCTCTAGCAGTGGCGCCCGAACAGGGACTTGAAAG
CGAAAGGGAAACCAGAGGAGCTCTCTCGACGCAGGACTCGGCTTGCTGAAGCGCGCACGGCAAGAGGCGA
GGGGCGGCGACTGGTGAGTACGCCAAAAATTTTGACTAGCGGAGGCTAGAAGGAGAGAGATGGGTGCGAG
AGCGTCAGTATTAAGCGGGGGAGAATTAGATCGCGATGGGAAAAAATTCGGTTAAGGCCAGGGGGAAAGA
AAAAATATAAATTAAAACATATAGTATGGGCAAGCAGGGAGCTAGAACGATTCGCAGTTAATCCTGGCCT
GTTAGAAACATCAGAAGGCTGTAGACAAATACTGGGACAGCTACAACCATCCCTTCAGACAGGATCAGAA
GAACTTAGATCATTATATAATACAGTAGCAACCCTCTATTGTGTGCATCAAAGGATAGAGATAAAAGACA
CCAAGGAAGCTTTAGACAAGATAGAGGAAGAGCAAAACAAAAGTAAGACCACCGCACAGCAAGCGGCCGG
CCGCGCTGATCTTCAGACCTGGAGGAGGAGATATGAGGGACAATTGGAGAAGTGAATTATATAAATATAA
AGTAGTAAAAATTGAACCATTAGGAGTAGCACCCACCAAGGCAAAGAGAAGAGTGGTGCAGAGAGAAAAA
AGAGCAGTGGGAATAGGAGCTTTGTTCCTTGGGTTCTTGGGAGCAGCAGGAAGCACTATGGGCGCAGCGT
CAATGACGCTGACGGTACAGGCCAGACAATTATTGTCTGGTATAGTGCAGCAGCAGAACAATTTGCTGAG
GGCTATTGAGGCGCAACAGCATCTGTTGCAACTCACAGTCTGGGGCATCAAGCAGCTCCAGGCAAGAATC
CTGGCTGTGGAAAGATACCTAAAGGATCAACAGCTCCTGGGGATTTGGGGTTGCTCTGGAAAACTCATTT
GCACCACTGCTGTGCCTTGGAATGCTAGTTGGAGTAATAAATCTCTGGAACAGATTTGGAATCACACGAC
CTGGATGGAGTGGGACAGAGAAATTAACAATTACACAAGCTTAATACACTCCTTAATTGAAGAATCGCAA
AACCAGCAAGAAAAGAATGAACAAGAATTATTGGAATTAGATAAATGGGCAAGTTTGTGGAATTGGTTTA
ACATAACAAATTGGCTGTGGTATATAAAATTATTCATAATGATAGTAGGAGGCTTGGTAGGTTTAAGAAT
AGTTTTTGCTGTACTTTCTATAGTGAATAGAGTTAGGCAGGGATATTCACCATTATCGTTTCAGACCCAC
CTCCCAACCCCGAGGGGACCCGACAGGCCCGAAGGAATAGAAGAAGAAGGTGGAGAGAGAGACAGAGACA
GATCCATTCGATTAGTGAACGGATCGGCACTGCGTGCGCCAATTCTGCAGACAAATGGCAGTATTCATCC
ACAATTTTAAAAGAAAAGGGGGGATTGGGGGGTACAGTGCAGGGGAAAGAATAGTAGACATAATAGCAAC
AGACATACAAACTAAAGAATTACAAAAACAAATTACAAAAATTCAAAATTTTCGGGTTTATTACAGGGAC
AGCAGAGATCCAGTTTGGTTAGTACCGGGCCCGCTCTAGGGCCGCGTGGATAACCGTATTACCGCCATGC
ATGTGCCCGTCAGTGGGCAGAGCGCACATCGCCCACAGTCCCCGAGAAGTTGGGGGGAGGGGTCGGCAAT
TGAACCGGTGCCTAGAGAAGGTGGCGCGGGGTAAACTGGGAAAGTGATGTCGTGTACTGGCTCCGCCTTT
TTCCCGAGGGTGGGGGAGAACCGTATATAAGTGCAGTAGTCGCCGTGAACGTTCTTTTTCGCAACGGGTT
TGCCGCCAGAACACAGGTAAGTGCCGTGTGTGGTTCCCGCGGGCCTGGCCTCTTTACGGGTTATGGCCCT
TGCGTGCCTTGAATTACTTCCACCTGGCTGCAGTACGTGATTCTTGATCCCGAGCTTCGGGTTGGAAGTG
GGTGGGAGAGTTCGAGGCCTTGCGCTTAAGGAGCCCCTTCGCCTCGTGCTTGAGTTGAGGCCTGGCCTGG
GCGCTGGGGCCGCCGCGTGCGAATCTGGTGGCACCTTCGCGCCTGTCTCGCTGCTTTCGATAAGTCTCTA
GCCATTTAAAATTTTTGATGACCTGCTGCGACGCTTTTTTTCTGGCAAGATAGTCTTGTAAATGCGGGCC
AAGATCTGCACACTGGTATTTCGGTTTTTGGGGCCGCGGGCGGCGACGGGGCCCGTGCGTCCCAGCGCAC
ATGTTCGGCGAGGCGGGGCCTGCGAGCGCGGCCACCGAGAATCGGACGGGGGTAGTCTCAAGCTGGCCGG
CCTGCTCTGGTGCCTGGCCTCGCGCCGCCGTGTATCGCCCCGCCCTGGGCGGCAAGGCTGGCCCGGTCGG
CACCAGTTGCGTGAGCGGAAAGATGGCCGCTTCCCGGCCCTGCTGCAGGGAGCTCAAAATGGAGGACGCG
GCGCTCGGGAGAGCGGGCGGGTGAGTCACCCACACAAAGGAAAAGGGCCTTTCCGTCCTCAGCCGTCGCT
TCATGTGACTCCACGGAGTACCGGGCGCCGTCCAGGCACCTCGATTAGTTCTCGAGCTTTTGGAGTACGT
CGTCTTTAGGTTGGGGGGAGGGGTTTTATGCGATGGAGTTTCCCCACACTGAGTGGGTGGAGACTGAAGT
TAGGCCAGCTTGGCACTTGATGTAATTCTCCTTGGAATTTGCCCTTTTTGAGTTTGGATCTTGGTTCATT
CTCAAGCCTCAGACAGTGGTTCAAAGTTTTTTTCTTCCATTTCAGGTGTCGTGAGCTAGCCCACCATGGT
GAGCAAGGGCGAGGAGCTGTTCACCGGGGTGGTGCCCATCCTGGTCGAGCTGGACGGCGACGTAAACGGC
CACAAGTTCAGCGTGTCTGGCGAGGGCGAGGGCGATGCCACCTACGGCAAGCTGACCCTGAAGTTCATCT
GCACCACCGGCAAGCTGCCCGTGCCCTGGCCCACCCTCGTGACCACCCTGACCTACGGCGTGCAGTGCTT
CAGCCGCTACCCCGACCACATGAAGCAGCACGACTTCTTCAAGTCCGCCATGCCCGAAGGCTACGTCCAG
GAGCGCACCATCTTCTTCAAGGACGACGGCAACTACAAGACCCGCGCCGAGGTGAAGTTCGAGGGCGACA
CCCTGGTGAACCGCATCGAGCTGAAGGGCATCGACTTCAAGGAGGACGGCAACATCCTGGGGCACAAGCT
GGAGTACAACTACAACAGCCACAACGTCTATATCATGGCCGACAAGCAGAAGAACGGCATCAAGGCGAAC
TTCAAGATCCGCCACAACATCGAGGACGGCAGCGTGCAGCTCGCCGACCACTACCAGCAGAACACCCCCA
TCGGCGACGGCCCCGTGCTGCTGCCCGACAACCACTACCTGAGCACCCAGTCCGCCCTGAGCAAAGACCC
CAACGAGAAGCGCGATCACATGGTCCTGCTGGAGTTCGTGACCGCCGCCGGGATCACTCTCGGCATGGAC
GAGCTGTACAAGTAATCTAGAGTTGAACCGACTAGTAAGCCAGGTCGAGACATGTTTAAGGGTTCCGGTT
CCACTAGGTACAATTCGATATCAAGCTTATCGATAATCAACCTCTGGATTACAAAATTTGTGAAAGATTG
ACTGGTATTCTTAACTATGTTGCTCCTTTTACGCTATGTGGATACGCTGCTTTAATGCCTTTGTATCATG
CTATTGCTTCCCGTATGGCTTTCATTTTCTCCTCCTTGTATAAATCCTGGTTGCTGTCTCTTTATGAGGA
GTTGTGGCCCGTTGTCAGGCAACGTGGCGTGGTGTGCACTGTGTTTGCTGACGCAACCCCCACTGGTTGG
GGCATTGCCACCACCTGTCAGCTCCTTTCCGGGACTTTCGCTTTCCCCCTCCCTATTGCCACGGCGGAAC
TCATCGCCGCCTGCCTTGCCCGCTGCTGGACAGGGGCTCGGCTGTTGGGCACTGACAATTCCGTGGTGTT
GTCGGGGAAATCATCGTCCTTTCCTTGGCTGCTCGCCTGTGTTGCCACCTGGATTCTGCGCGGGACGTCC
TTCTGCTACGTCCCTTCGGCCCTCAATCCAGCGGACCTTCCTTCCCGCGGCCTGCTGCCGGCTCTGCGGC
CTCTTCCGCGTCTTCGCCTTCGCCCTCAGACGAGTCGGATCTCCCTTTGGGCCGCCTCCCCGCATCGATA
CCGTCGACCTCGATCGAGACCTAGAAAAACATGGAGCAATCACAAGTAGCAATACAGCAGCTACCAATGC
TGATTGTGCCTGGCTAGAAGCACAAGAGGAGGAGGAGGTGGGTTTTCCAGTCACACCTCAGGTACCTTTA
AGACCAATGACTTACAAGGCAGCTGTAGATCTTAGCCACTTTTTAAAAGAAAAGGGGGGACTGGAAGGGC
TAATTCACTCCCAACGAAGACAAGATATCCTTGATCTGTGGATCTACCACACACAAGGCTACTTCCCTGA
TTGGCAGAACTACACACCAGGGCCAGGGATCAGATATCCACTGACCTTTGGATGGTGCTACAAGCTAGTA
CCAGTTGAGCAAGAGAAGGTAGAAGAAGCCAATGAAGGAGAGAACACCCGCTTGTTACACCCTGTGAGCC
TGCATGGGATGGATGACCCGGAGAGAGAAGTATTAGAGTGGAGGTTTGACAGCCGCCTAGCATTTCATCA
CATGGCCCGAGAGCTGCATCCGGACTGTACTGGGTCTCTCTGGTTAGACCAGATCTGAGCCTGGGAGCTC
TCTGGCTAACTAGGGAACCCACTGCTTAAGCCTCAATAAAGCTTGCCTTGAGTGCTTCAAGTAGTGTGTG
CCCGTCTGTTGTGTGACTCTGGTAACTAGAGATCCCTCAGACCCTTTTAGTCAGTGTGGAAAATCTCTAG
CAGCATGTGAGCAAAAGGCCAGCAAAAGGCCAGGAACCGTAAAAAGGCCGCGTTGCTGGCGTTTTTCCAT
AGGCTCCGCCCCCCTGACGAGCATCACAAAAATCGACGCTCAAGTCAGAGGTGGCGAAACCCGACAGGAC
TATAAAGATACCAGGCGTTTCCCCCTGGAAGCTCCCTCGTGCGCTCTCCTGTTCCGACCCTGCCGCTTAC
CGGATACCTGTCCGCCTTTCTCCCTTCGGGAAGCGTGGCGCTTTCTCATAGCTCACGCTGTAGGTATCTC
AGTTCGGTGTAGGTCGTTCGCTCCAAGCTGGGCTGTGTGCACGAACCCCCCGTTCAGCCCGACCGCTGCG
CCTTATCCGGTAACTATCGTCTTGAGTCCAACCCGGTAAGACACGACTTATCGCCACTGGCAGCAGCCAC
TGGTAACAGGATTAGCAGAGCGAGGTATGTAGGCGGTGCTACAGAGTTCTTGAAGTGGTGGCCTAACTAC
GGCTACACTAGAAGAACAGTATTTGGTATCTGCGCTCTGCTGAAGCCAGTTACCTTCGGAAAAAGAGTTG
GTAGCTCTTGATCCGGCAAACAAACCACCGCTGGTAGCGGTGGTTTTTTTGTTTGCAAGCAGCAGATTAC
GCGCAGAAAAAAAGGATCTCAAGAAGATCCTTTGATCTTTTCTACGGGGTCTGACGCTCAGTGGAACGAA
AACTCACGTTAAGGGATTTTGGTCATGAGATTATCAAAAAGGATCTTCACCTAGATCCTTTTAAATTAAA
AATGAAGTTTTAAATCAATCTAAAGTATATATGAGTAAACTTGGTCTGACAGTTACCAATGCTTAATCAG
TGAGGCACCTATCTCAGCGATCTGTCTATTTCGTTCATCCATAGTTGCCTGACTCCCCGTCGTGTAGATA
ACTACGATACGGGAGGGCTTACCATCTGGCCCCAGTGCTGCAATGATACCGCGAGACCCACGCTCACCGG
CTCCAGATTTATCAGCAATAAACCAGCCAGCCGGAAGGGCCGAGCGCAGAAGTGGTCCTGCAACTTTATC
CGCCTCCATCCAGTCTATTAATTGTTGCCGGGAAGCTAGAGTAAGTAGTTCGCCAGTTAATAGTTTGCGC
AACGTTGTTGCCATTGCTACAGGCATCGTGGTGTCACGCTCGTCGTTTGGTATGGCTTCATTCAGCTCCG
GTTCCCAACGATCAAGGCGAGTTACATGATCCCCCATGTTGTGCAAAAAAGCGGTTAGCTCCTTCGGTCC
TCCGATCGTTGTCAGAAGTAAGTTGGCCGCAGTGTTATCACTCATGGTTATGGCAGCACTGCATAATTCT
CTTACTGTCATGCCATCCGTAAGATGCTTTTCTGTGACTGGTGAGTACTCAACCAAGTCATTCTGAGAAT
AGTGTATGCGGCGACCGAGTTGCTCTTGCCCGGCGTCAATACGGGATAATACCGCGCCACATAGCAGAAC
TTTAAAAGTGCTCATCATTGGAAAACGTTCTTCGGGGCGAAAACTCTCAAGGATCTTACCGCTGTTGAGA
TCCAGTTCGATGTAACCCACTCGTGCACCCAACTGATCTTCAGCATCTTTTACTTTCACCAGCGTTTCTG
GGTGAGCAAAAACAGGAAGGCAAAATGCCGCAAAAAAGGGAATAAGGGCGACACGGAAATGTTGAATACT
CATACTCTTCCTTTTTCAATATTATTGAAGCATTTATCAGGGTTATTGTCTCATGAGCGGATACATATTT
GAATGTATTTAGAAAAATAAACAAATAGGGGTTCCGCGCACATTTCCCCGAAAAGTGCCACCTGAC
Features (pLannotate 1.2.2; 20 found; start..end, strand, type, name):
     40..92      -  misc_feature   bom (fragment): basis of mobility region from pBR322
    247..626     +  enhancer       CMV enhancer: human cytomegalovirus immediate early enhancer
    627..826     +  promoter       CMV promoter: human cytomegalovirus (CMV) immediate early promoter
    844..1024    +  LTR            5' LTR (truncated): truncated 5' long terminal repeat (LTR) from HIV-1
   1071..1196    +  misc_feature   HIV-1 Ψ: packaging signal of human immunodeficiency virus type 1
   1180..1518    +  CDS            HIV-1 gag (fragment): gag protein from human immunodeficiency virus 1; gag
   1695..1928    +  misc_feature   RRE: The Rev response element (RRE) of HIV-1 allows for Rev-dependent mRNA export from the nucleus to the cytoplasm.
   2305..2405    +  CDS            Rev (fragment): human immunodeficiency virus 1 (HIV-1) Rev protein; rev; enhances nuclear export of unspliced and incompletely spliced viral mRNAs
   2455..2572    +  misc_feature   cPPT/CTS: central polypurine tract and central termination sequence of HIV-1
   2675..2886    +  promoter       EF-1α core promoter: core promoter for human elongation factor EF-1α
   2887..3825    +  intron         EF-1α intron A: intron upstream of the start codon of human EF-1α
   3846..4565    +  CDS            EGFP: the original enhanced GFP (Yang et al., 1996) mammalian codon-optimized
   4632..4655    +  misc_feature   MCS (fragment): pBluescript multiple cloning site
   4655..5243    +  misc_feature   WPRE: woodchuck hepatitis virus posttranscriptional regulatory element
   5244..5263    +  misc_feature   MCS (fragment): pBluescript multiple cloning site
   5265..5765    +  CDS            nef (fragment): NEF_HV1LA - Experimental evidence at protein level: Swiss-Prot protein existence level 1. Extracellular Nef protein targets CD4(+) T-lymphocytes for apoptosis by interacting with CXCR4 surface receptors. From Human immunodeficiency virus type 1 group M subtype B (isolate Lai) (HIV-1).
   5772..5952    +  LTR            5' LTR (truncated): truncated 5' long terminal repeat (LTR) from HIV-1
   6014..6602    -  rep_origin     ori: high-copy-number ColE1/pMB1/pBR322/pUC origin of replication
   6773..7633    -  CDS            AmpR: β-lactamase; bla; confers resistance to ampicillin, carbenicillin, and related antibiotics
   7634..7738    -  promoter       AmpR promoter: bla
