[The description below was written by a language model from this plasmid's Addgene catalogue record and pLannotate feature annotations shown in this document.]
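Description:
pGH045_EGFP is a lentiviral mammalian expression vector for GFP, built on a pSicoR_EGFP backbone from which the puromycin resistance gene has been removed. In bacteria it is maintained through a high-copy ColE1/pUC-type origin and selected with ampicillin via the β-lactamase gene and its native promoter. A fragment of the pBR322 bom region is also annotated. The full depositor sequence is 7,766 bp. With PuroR removed and no other drug marker annotated, the construct carries no mammalian selection marker, so transduced cells would be identified by fluorescence.

The viral genome is arranged as a typical HIV-1-derived transfer vector. A CMV enhancer and promoter sit immediately upstream of a truncated 5' LTR, an arrangement that normally drives genomic RNA production in packaging cells without a requirement for Tat. Next come the Ψ packaging signal with an adjoining gag fragment, the Rev response element for Rev-dependent nuclear export of the unspliced genome, and the cPPT/CTS, which aids nuclear import of the reverse-transcribed DNA.

The internal expression cassette uses the human EF-1α core promoter together with EF-1α intron A to drive the mammalian codon-optimized EGFP coding sequence. A WPRE follows, flanked by short polylinker remnants, to enhance transcript stability and expression. The cassette ends with a nef fragment and a second truncated LTR annotation that serves as the 3' LTR. The table does not state explicitly whether this LTR carries a self-inactivating U3 deletion.

The associated publication concerns dCas9-targeted somatic hypermutation for directed evolution in mammalian cells. The record itself gives the purpose only as lentiviral expression of GFP, which is consistent with stably introducing a constitutively expressed EGFP gene into target cells.
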