Addgene plasmid #85411: pGH045_EGFP
Purpose: lentiviral expression vector for GFP
Depositing lab: Michael Bassik. Depositing organization: Stanford University. Publication: Directed evolution using dCas9-targeted somatic hypermutation in mammalian cells. Hess GT, Fresard L, Han K, Lee CH, Li A, Cimprich KA, Montgomery SB, Bassik MC. Nat Methods. 2016 Oct 31. doi: 10.1038/nmeth.4038. PubMed 27798611.
Backbone
  Vector backbone: pSicoR_EGFP without PuroR
  Vector type: Mammalian Expression, Lentiviral
Growth in bacteria
  Bacterial resistance: Ampicillin, 100 μg/mL
  Growth temperature: 37°C
  Growth strain: NEB Stable
  Copy number: Unknown
Gene/Insert
  Gene/Insert name: EGFP
Terms and licenses: Academic/Nonprofit Terms; Industry Terms: Not Available to Industry
How to cite: pGH045_EGFP was a gift from Michael Bassik (Addgene plasmid # 85411 ; http://n2t.net/addgene:85411 ; RRID:Addgene_85411)
