>Addgene plasmid #85411 | pGH045_EGFP | addgene partial sequence | sequence record 167758 | WPRE-R 5'-CATAGCGTAAAAGGAGCAACA-3'
ATCCAGAGGTTGATTATCGATAAGCTTGATATCGAATTGTACCTAGTGGAACCGGAACCCTTAAACATGT
CTCGACCTGGCTTACTAGTCGGTTCAACTCTAGATTACTTGTACAGCTCGTCCATGCCGAGAGTGATCCC
GGCGGCGGTCACGAACTCCAGCAGGACCATGTGATCGCGCTTCTCGTTGGGGTCTTTGCTCAGGGCGGAC
TGGGTGCTCAGGTAGTGGTTGTCGGGCAGCAGCACGGGGCCGTCGCCGATGGGGGTGTTCTGCTGGTAGT
GGTCGGCGAGCTGCACGCTGCCGTCCTCGATGTTGTGGCGGATCTTGAAGTTCGCCTTGATGCCGTTCTT
CTGCTTGTCGGCCATGATATAGACGTTGTGGCTGTTGTAGTTGTACTCCAGCTTGTGCCCCAGGATGTTG
CCGTCCTCCTTGAAGTCGATGCCCTTCAGCTCGATGCGGTTCACCAGGGTGTCGCCCTCGAACTTCACCT
CGGCGCGGGTCTTGTAGTTGCCGTCGTCCTTGAAGAAGATGGTGCGCTCCTGGACGTAGCCTTCGGGCAT
GGCGGACTTGAAGAAGTCGTGCTGCTTCATGTGGTCGGGGTAGCGGCTGAAGCACTGCACGCCGTAGGTC
AGGGTGGTCACGAGGGTGGGCCAGGGCACGGGCAGCTTGCCGGTGGTGCAGATGAACTTCAGGGTCAGCT
TGCCGTAGGTGGCATCGCCCTCGCCCTCGCCAGACACGCTGAACTTGTGGCCGTTTACGTCGCCGTCCAG
CTCGACCAGGATGGGCACCACCCCGGTGA
