>Addgene plasmid #85411 | pGH045_EGFP | addgene partial sequence | sequence record 167759 | EF1a-F 5'-TCAAGCCTCAGACAGTGGTTC-3'
GTGTCGTGAGCTAGCCCACCATGGTGAGCAAGGGCGAGGAGCTGTTCACCGGGGTGGTGCCCATCCTGGT
CGAGCTGGACGGCGACGTAAACGGCCACAAGTTCAGCGTGTCTGGCGAGGGCGAGGGCGATGCCACCTAC
GGCAAGCTGACCCTGAAGTTCATCTGCACCACCGGCAAGCTGCCCGTGCCCTGGCCCACCCTCGTGACCA
CCCTGACCTACGGCGTGCAGTGCTTCAGCCGCTACCCCGACCACATGAAGCAGCACGACTTCTTCAAGTC
CGCCATGCCCGAAGGCTACGTCCAGGAGCGCACCATCTTCTTCAAGGACGACGGCAACTACAAGACCCGC
GCCGAGGTGAAGTTCGAGGGCGACACCCTGGTGAACCGCATCGAGCTGAAGGGCATCGACTTCAAGGAGG
ACGGCAACATCCTGGGGCACAAGCTGGAGTACAACTACAACAGCCACAACGTCTATATCATGGCCGACAA
GCAGAAGAACGGCATCAAGGCGAACTTCAAGATCCGCCACAACATCGAGGACGGCAGCGTGCAGCTCGCC
GACCACTACCAGCAGAACACCCCCATCGGCGACGGCCCCGTGCTGCTGCCCGACAACCACTACCTGAGCA
CCCAGTCCGCCCTGAGCAAAGACCCCAACGAGAAGCGCGATCACATGGTCCTGCTGGAGTTCGTGACCGC
CGCCGGGATCACTCTCGGCATGGACGAGCTGTACAAGTAATCTAGAGTTGAACCGACTAGTAAGCCAGGT
CGAGACATGTTTAAGGGTTCCGGTTCCACTAGGTACAATTCGATATCAAGCTTATCGATAATCAACCTCT
GGATTACAAAATTTGTGAA
